Addgene plasmid #173343: RVD-pG8
Purpose: One-step assembly of custom RVD arrays to construct DdCBE, TALE, etc.
Depositing lab: Bin Shen. Depositing organization: Nanjing Medical University. Publication: Precision modeling of mitochondrial diseases in zebrafish via DdCBE-mediated mtDNA base editing. Guo J, Zhang X, Chen X, Sun H, Dai Y, Wang J, Qian X, Tan L, Lou X, Shen B. Cell Discov. 2021 Sep 3;7(1):78. doi: 10.1038/s41421-021-00307-9. PubMed 34480028.
Backbone
  Vector backbone: TetR T vector
  Vector type: Unspecified
Growth in bacteria
  Bacterial resistance: Tetracycline, 10 μg/mL
  Growth temperature: 37°C
  Growth strain: DH5alpha
  Copy number: High Copy
Gene/Insert
  Gene/Insert name: NN monomerRVD at Position8
  Species: Synthetic
  Mutation: no
  Cloning method: Restriction Enzyme; 5′ cloning site Unknown (unknown if destroyed)
Terms and licenses: Academic/Nonprofit Terms; Industry Terms: Not Available to Industry
Depositor comments: RVD is inserted into TA site of TetR T vector
How to cite: RVD-pG8 was a gift from Bin Shen (Addgene plasmid # 173343 ; http://n2t.net/addgene:173343 ; RRID:Addgene_173343)
