[The description below was written by a language model from this plasmid's Addgene catalogue record and pLannotate feature annotations shown in this document.]
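Description:
RVD-pG8 is a small (about 2.5 kb) bacterial module plasmid from a library of TALE repeat building blocks. It carries a single synthetic TALE repeat monomer with the NN repeat-variable diresidue (RVD), designated for position 8 of an array. In the standard TALE code, NN repeats preferentially recognise guanine, which is consistent with the "G8" in the name. According to the depositor, the monomer was inserted at the TA cloning site of a tetracycline-resistant T vector. The automated annotation did not label the repeat itself. It may lie in the unannotated stretch between the T7 promoter and the replication origin, but the record does not state this, nor does it name the enzyme sites used to release or join the module.

The backbone is minimal. A high-copy ColE1/pUC-type origin supports propagation in E. coli, and a tet promoter drives the tetracycline efflux gene (TcR) as the selectable marker. The annotation also picks up a T7 promoter and short fragments of an RSF origin and a kanamycin resistance gene. These are too short to be functional and are most likely leftovers from vector construction. There are no eukaryotic expression elements, so the plasmid serves purely as a donor of the repeat unit.

Its stated use is one-step assembly of custom RVD arrays, combining position-specific monomers like this one into a complete DNA-binding domain. Such arrays are used in TALE-based tools, including DdCBE cytosine base editors. The associated work applied these editors to mitochondrial DNA to model mitochondrial diseases in zebrafish. Tetracycline selection on the module plasmid presumably allows counter-selection against it when arrays are assembled into a destination vector carrying a different marker, although the record does not say so explicitly.
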