Features (pLannotate 1.2.2; 6 found; start..end, strand, type, name):
    484..523     -  rep_origin     RSF ori (fragment): Plasmids containing the RSF 1030 origin of replication can be propagated in E. coli cells that contain additional plasmids with compatible origins.
    539..567     +  promoter       tet promoter: E. coli promoter for tetracycline efflux protein gene
    615..1805    +  CDS            TcR: tetracycline efflux protein; tet; confers resistance to tetracycline
   1903..1977    +  CDS            KanR (fragment): aminoglycoside phosphotransferase; aphA-3; confers resistance to kanamycin
   1980..1998    -  promoter       T7 promoter: promoter for bacteriophage T7 RNA polymerase
   2322..412     +  rep_origin     ori (across the origin): high-copy-number ColE1/pMB1/pBR322/pUC origin of replication
>Addgene plasmid #173343 | RVD-pG8 | addgene full sequence | sequence record 360883 | Addgene NGS Result
CTTCAAGAACTCTGTAGCACCGCCTACATACCTCGCTCTGCTAATCCTGTTACCAGTGGCTGCTGCCAGT
GGCGATAAGTCGTGTCTTACCGGGTTGGACTCAAGACGATAGTTACCGGATAAGGCGCAGCGGTCGGGCT
GAACGGGGGGTTCGTGCACACAGCCCAGCTTGGAGCGAACGACCTACACCGAACTGAGATACCTACAGCG
TGAGCTATGAGAAAGCGCCACGCTTCCCGAAGGGAGAAAGGCGGACAGGTATCCGGTAAGCGGCAGGGTC
GGAACAGGAGAGCGCACGAGGGAGCTTCCAGGGGGAAACGCCTGGTATCTTTATAGTCCTGTCGGGTTTC
GCCACCTCTGACTTGAGCGTCGATTTTTGTGATGCTCGTCAGGGGGGCGGAGCCTATGGAAAAACGCCAG
CAACGCGGCCTTTTTACGGTTCCTGGCCTTTTGCTGGCCTTTTGCTCACATGTTCTTTCCTGCGTTATCC
ACAGAATCAGGGGATAACGCAGGAAAGAACATGAATTAATTCTCATGTTTGACAGCTTATCATCGATTAG
CTTTAATGCGGTAGTTTATCACAGTTAAATTGCTAACGCAGTCAGGCACCGTGTATGAAATCTAACAATG
CGCTCATCGTCATCCTCGGCACCGTCACCCTGGATGCTGTAGGCATAGGCTTGGTTATGCCGGTACTGCC
GGGCCTCTTGCGGGATATCGTCCATTCCGACAGCATCGCCAGTCACTATGGCGTGCTGCTAGCGCTATAT
GCGTTGATGCAATTTCTATGCGCACCCGTTCTCGGAGCACTGTCCGACCGCTTTGGCCGCCGCCCAGTCC
TGCTCGCTTCGCTACTTGGAGCCACTATCGACTACGCGATCATGGCGACCACACCCGTCCTGTGGATTCT
CTACGCCGGACGCATCGTGGCCGGCATCACCGGCGCCACAGGTGCGGTTGCTGGCGCCTATATCGCCGAC
ATCACCGATGGGGAAGATCGGGCTCGCCACTTCGGGCTCATGAGCGCTTGTTTCGGCGTGGGTATGGTGG
CAGGCCCCGTGGCCGGGGGACTGTTGGGCGCCATCTCCTTACATGCACCATTCCTTGCGGCGGCGGTGCT
CAACGGCCTCAACCTACTACTGGGCTGCTTCCTAATGCAGGAGTCGCATAAGGGAGAGCGCCGACCCATG
CCCTTGAGAGCCTTCAACCCAGTCAGCTCCTTCCGGTGGGCGCGGGGCATGACTATCGTCGCCGCACTTA
TGACTGTCTTCTTTATCATGCAACTCGTAGGACAGGTGCCGGCAGCGCTCTGGGTCATTTTCGGCGAGGA
CCGCTTTCGCTGGAGCGCGACGATGATCGGCCTGTCGCTTGCGGTATTCGGAATCTTGCACGCCCTCGCT
CAAGCCTTCGTCACTGGTCCCGCCACCAAACGTTTCGGCGAGAAGCAGGCCATTATCGCCGGCATGGCGG
CCGACGCGCTGGGCTACGTCTTGCTGGCGTTCGCGACGCGAGGCTGGATGGCCTTCCCCATTATGATTCT
TCTCGCTTCCGGCGGCATCGGGATGCCCGCGTTGCAGGCCATGCTGTCCAGGCAGGTAGATGACGACCAT
CAGGGACAGCTTCAAGGATCGCTCGCGGCTCTTACCAGCCTAACTTCGATCATTGGACCGCTGATCGTCA
CGGCGATTTATGCCGCCTCGGCGAGCACATGGAACGGGTTGGCATGGATTGTAGGCGCCGCCCTATACCT
TGTCTGCCTCCCCGCGTTGCGTCGCGGTGCATGGAGCCGGGCCACCTCGACCTGAATGGAAGCCGGCGGC
ACCTCGCTAACGGATTCACCACTCCAAGAATTGGAGCCAATCAATTCTTGCGGAGAACTGTGAATGCGCA
AACCAACCCTTGATCGGGGAAGAACAGTATGTCGAGCTATTTTTTGACTTACTGGGGATCAAGCCTGATT
GGGAGAAAATAAAATATCCCCTATAGTGAGTCGTATTACATGGTCATAGCTGTTTCCTGGCAGCTCTGGC
CCGTGTCTCAAAATCTCTGATGTTACATTGCACAAGATAAAAATATATCATCATGCCTCCTCTAGACCAA
AGCTGGTCTCGAAGTAACAATGGTGGCAAACAGGCTCTTGAAACCGTACAGCGCCTACTGCCAGTTCTCT
GTCAAGCCCACGGTCTGACTCCGGAGCAAGTTGTAGCGATTGCTTCCTGAGACCATATCTGGTCGAGCCA
CCCATGACCAAAATCCCTTAACGTGAGTTACGCGTCGTTCCACTGAGCGTCAGACCCCGTAGAAAAGATC
AAAGGATCTTCTTGAGATCCTTTTTTTCTGCGCGTAATCTGCTGCTTGCAAACAAAAAAACCACCGCTAC
CAGCGGTGGTTTGTTTGCCGGATCAAGAGCTACCAACTCTTTTTCCGAAGGTAACTGGCTTCAGCAGAGC
GCAGATACCAAATACTGTTCTTCTAGTGTAGCCGTAGTTAGGCCACCA
