>Addgene plasmid #173343 | RVD-pG8 | depositor partial sequence | sequence record 336298 | RVD flanked by two Bsa I sites
GGTCTCGAAGTAACAATGGTGGCAAACAGGCTCTTGAAACCGTACAGCGCCTACTGCCAGTTCTCTGTCA
AGCCCACGGTCTGACTCCGGAGCAAGTTGTAGCGATTGCTTCCTGAGACC
